Addgene plasmid #171996: PEA1-Puro-HEK3 CTT ins
Purpose: Delivers all prime editing (nickase) components targeting the HEK3 site for a CTT inserrtion, in a single, puromycin selectable plasmid
Depositing lab: Paul Thomas. Publication: Optimized nickase- and nuclease-based prime editing in human and mouse cells. Adikusuma F, Lushington C, Arudkumar J, Godahewa GI, Chey YCJ, Gierus L, Piltz S, Geiger A, Jain Y, Reti D, Wilson LOW, Bauer DC, Thomas PQ. Nucleic Acids Res. 2021 Sep 17. pii: 6371974. doi: 10.1093/nar/gkab792. PubMed 34534334.
Backbone
  Vector backbone: pCMV-PE2
  Vector type: Mammalian Expression
  Selectable markers: Puromycin
Growth in bacteria
  Bacterial resistance: Ampicillin, 100 μg/mL
  Growth temperature: 37°C
  Growth strain: DH5alpha
  Copy number: High Copy
Gene/Insert
  Gene/Insert name: CbH-Cas9(H840A)-RT-T2A-Puro, hU6-pegRNA HEK3 CTT ins, hU6-sgRNA HEK3 +90
  gRNA/shRNA sequence: unspecified
  Species: H. sapiens (human), Synthetic; Cas9 is from S. pyogenes; M-MLV RT is from the Moloney murine leukemia virus
  Promoter: CMV for Cas9, U6 for gRNAs
  Cloning method: Ligation Independent Cloning
  Sequencing primers: 5′ --; 3′ BGH-reverse
Terms and licenses: Academic/Nonprofit Terms; Industry Terms: Not Available to Industry
Depositor comments: Full sequence https://benchling.com/s/seq-LC7TExUM5DxOrjk2thkf.
How to cite: PEA1-Puro-HEK3 CTT ins was a gift from Paul Thomas (Addgene plasmid # 171996 ; http://n2t.net/addgene:171996 ; RRID:Addgene_171996)
