[The description below was written by a language model from this plasmid's Addgene catalogue record and pLannotate feature annotations shown in this document.]
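Description:
PEA1-Puro-HEK3 CTT ins is an all-in-one mammalian expression plasmid of about 11.7 kb, listed as derived from pCMV-PE2. It delivers every component needed for nickase-based prime editing at the human HEK3 locus. In bacteria it replicates from a high-copy ColE1/pUC-type origin and is selected with ampicillin through the bla gene. An f1 origin and a single AAV2 ITR are also annotated; with only one ITR detected, this appears to be a backbone remnant rather than a functional AAV packaging cassette.

The main transcription unit encodes the prime editor, Streptococcus pyogenes Cas9 H840A nickase fused to Moloney murine leukemia virus reverse transcriptase (annotated as a gag-pol fragment). A nucleoplasmin-type bipartite NLS follows, and per the insert name a T2A peptide links the editor to puromycin N-acetyltransferase, so both proteins come from one transcript ending at a bGH polyadenylation signal. The catalogue promoter field says CMV. However, the insert name (CbH) and both feature tables indicate a hybrid promoter made of a CMV enhancer, a chicken β-actin promoter and a CBA/MVM hybrid intron.

Two human U6 promoter–gRNA scaffold cassettes sit in opposite orientations. According to the record, one expresses the pegRNA that templates a CTT insertion at HEK3, and the other an sgRNA that nicks the non-edited strand at +90, a PE3-style arrangement. The tables do not show which cassette is which, and the spacer sequences are not specified.

The plasmid is used by transfection into human cells, where transient puromycin selection enriches for cells that received the editing components. The depositor and sequencing-derived records differ slightly in length but show the same feature layout.
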