Features (pLannotate 1.2.2; 22 found; start..end, strand, type, name):
    128..355     +  intron         hybrid intron: hybrid between chicken β-actin (CBA) and minute virus of mice (MMV) introns (Gray et al., 2011)
    493..2094    +  CDS            Cas9(N): N-terminal portion of Streptococcus pyogenes Cas9 (Zetsche et al., 2015)
   2095..4589    +  CDS            Cas9(C) (fragment): C-terminal portion of Streptococcus pyogenes Cas9 (Zetsche et al., 2015)
   4693..6724    +  CDS            gag-pol (fragment): Moloney murine leukemia virus Gag-Pol polyprotein; gag-pol; contains a read-through stop codon
   6766..6813    +  CDS            nucleoplasmin NLS: bipartite nuclear localization signal from nucleoplasmin
   6883..7482    +  CDS            PuroR (fragment): puromycin N-acetyltransferase; pac from Streptomyces; confers resistance to puromycin
   7516..7627    +  polyA_signal   bGH poly(A) signal: bovine growth hormone polyadenylation signal
   7724..7771    +  misc_feature   MCS (fragment): pBluescript multiple cloning site
   7791..7866    -  misc_RNA       gRNA scaffold: guide RNA scaffold for the Streptococcus pyogenes CRISPR/Cas9 system
   7895..8135    -  promoter       U6 promoter: RNA polymerase III promoter for human U6 snRNA
   8144..8284    +  repeat_region  AAV2 ITR: inverted terminal repeat of adeno-associated virus serotype 2 inverted
   8289..8340    -  misc_feature   bom (fragment): basis of mobility region from pBR322
   8359..8814    +  rep_origin     f1 ori (sequence partly withheld): f1 bacteriophage origin of replication; arrow indicates direction of (+) strand synthesis
   8815..8864    -  misc_feature   bom (fragment): basis of mobility region from pBR322
   8966..9001    -  CDS            rop (fragment): Rop protein, which maintains plasmids at low copy number; rop
   9096..9200    +  promoter       AmpR promoter: bla
   9201..10061   +  CDS            AmpR: β-lactamase; bla; confers resistance to ampicillin, carbenicillin, and related antibiotics
  10232..10820   +  rep_origin     ori: high-copy-number ColE1/pMB1/pBR322/pUC origin of replication
  10882..11122   +  promoter       U6 promoter: RNA polymerase III promoter for human U6 snRNA
  11151..11226   +  misc_RNA       gRNA scaffold: guide RNA scaffold for the Streptococcus pyogenes CRISPR/Cas9 system
  11319..11604   +  enhancer       CMV enhancer: human cytomegalovirus immediate early enhancer; contains an 18-bp deletion relative to the standard CMV enhancer
  11606..127     +  promoter       chicken β-actin promoter (across the origin): contains a 21-bp deletion relative to the standard chicken β-actin promoter
>Addgene plasmid #171996 | PEA1-Puro-HEK3 CTT ins | addgene full sequence | sequence record 338997 | Addgene NGS Result
GGGGCGGGGCGGGGCGAGGCGGAGAGGTGCGGCGGCAGCCAATCAGAGCGGCGCGCTCCGAAAGTTTCCT
TTTATGGCGAGGCGGCGGCGGCGGCGGCCCTATAAAAAGCGAAGCGCGCGGCGGGCGGGAGTCGCTGCGC
GCTGCCTTCGCCCCGTGCCCCGCTCCGCCGCCGCCTCGCGCCGCCCGCCCCGGCTCTGACTGACCGCGTT
ACTCCCACAGGTGAGCGGGCGGGACGGCCCTTCTCCTCCGGGCTGTAATTAGCTGAGCAAGAGGTAAGGG
TTTAAGGGATGGTTGGTTGGTGGGGTATTAATGTTTAATTACCTGGAGCACCTGCCTGAAATCACTTTTT
TTCAGGTTGGACCGGTGCCACCATGGACTATAAGGACCACGACGGAGACTACAAGGATCATGATATTGAT
TACAAAGACGATGACGATAAGATGGCCCCAAAGAAGAAGCGGAAGGTCGGTATCCACGGAGTCCCAGCAG
CCGACAAGAAGTACAGCATCGGCCTGGACATCGGCACCAACTCTGTGGGCTGGGCCGTGATCACCGACGA
GTACAAGGTGCCCAGCAAGAAATTCAAGGTGCTGGGCAACACCGACCGGCACAGCATCAAGAAGAACCTG
ATCGGAGCCCTGCTGTTCGACAGCGGCGAAACAGCCGAGGCCACCCGGCTGAAGAGAACCGCCAGAAGAA
GATACACCAGACGGAAGAACCGGATCTGCTATCTGCAAGAGATCTTCAGCAACGAGATGGCCAAGGTGGA
CGACAGCTTCTTCCACAGACTGGAAGAGTCCTTCCTGGTGGAAGAGGATAAGAAGCACGAGCGGCACCCC
ATCTTCGGCAACATCGTGGACGAGGTGGCCTACCACGAGAAGTACCCCACCATCTACCACCTGAGAAAGA
AACTGGTGGACAGCACCGACAAGGCCGACCTGCGGCTGATCTATCTGGCCCTGGCCCACATGATCAAGTT
CCGGGGCCACTTCCTGATCGAGGGCGACCTGAACCCCGACAACAGCGACGTGGACAAGCTGTTCATCCAG
CTGGTGCAGACCTACAACCAGCTGTTCGAGGAAAACCCCATCAACGCCAGCGGCGTGGACGCCAAGGCCA
TCCTGTCTGCCAGACTGAGCAAGAGCAGACGGCTGGAAAATCTGATCGCCCAGCTGCCCGGCGAGAAGAA
GAATGGCCTGTTCGGAAACCTGATTGCCCTGAGCCTGGGCCTGACCCCCAACTTCAAGAGCAACTTCGAC
CTGGCCGAGGATGCCAAACTGCAGCTGAGCAAGGACACCTACGACGACGACCTGGACAACCTGCTGGCCC
AGATCGGCGACCAGTACGCCGACCTGTTTCTGGCCGCCAAGAACCTGTCCGACGCCATCCTGCTGAGCGA
CATCCTGAGAGTGAACACCGAGATCACCAAGGCCCCCCTGAGCGCCTCTATGATCAAGAGATACGACGAG
CACCACCAGGACCTGACCCTGCTGAAAGCTCTCGTGCGGCAGCAGCTGCCTGAGAAGTACAAAGAGATTT
TCTTCGACCAGAGCAAGAACGGCTACGCCGGCTACATTGACGGCGGAGCCAGCCAGGAAGAGTTCTACAA
GTTCATCAAGCCCATCCTGGAAAAGATGGACGGCACCGAGGAACTGCTCGTGAAGCTGAACAGAGAGGAC
CTGCTGCGGAAGCAGCGGACCTTCGACAACGGCAGCATCCCCCACCAGATCCACCTGGGAGAGCTGCACG
CCATTCTGCGGCGGCAGGAAGATTTTTACCCATTCCTGAAGGACAACCGGGAAAAGATCGAGAAGATCCT
GACCTTCCGCATCCCCTACTACGTGGGCCCTCTGGCCAGGGGAAACAGCAGATTCGCCTGGATGACCAGA
AAGAGCGAGGAAACCATCACCCCCTGGAACTTCGAGGAAGTGGTGGACAAGGGCGCTTCCGCCCAGAGCT
TCATCGAGCGGATGACCAACTTCGATAAGAACCTGCCCAACGAGAAGGTGCTGCCCAAGCACAGCCTGCT
GTACGAGTACTTCACCGTGTATAACGAGCTGACCAAAGTGAAATACGTGACCGAGGGAATGAGAAAGCCC
GCCTTCCTGAGCGGCGAGCAGAAAAAGGCCATCGTGGACCTGCTGTTCAAGACCAACCGGAAAGTGACCG
TGAAGCAGCTGAAAGAGGACTACTTCAAGAAAATCGAGTGCTTCGACTCCGTGGAAATCTCCGGCGTGGA
AGATCGGTTCAACGCCTCCCTGGGCACATACCACGATCTGCTGAAAATTATCAAGGACAAGGACTTCCTG
GACAATGAGGAAAACGAGGACATTCTGGAAGATATCGTGCTGACCCTGACACTGTTTGAGGACAGAGAGA
TGATCGAGGAACGGCTGAAAACCTATGCCCACCTGTTCGACGACAAAGTGATGAAGCAGCTGAAGCGGCG
GAGATACACCGGCTGGGGCAGGCTGAGCCGGAAGCTGATCAACGGCATCCGGGACAAGCAGTCCGGCAAG
ACAATCCTGGATTTCCTGAAGTCCGACGGCTTCGCCAACAGAAACTTCATGCAGCTGATCCACGACGACA
GCCTGACCTTTAAAGAGGACATCCAGAAAGCCCAGGTGTCCGGCCAGGGCGATAGCCTGCACGAGCACAT
TGCCAATCTGGCCGGCAGCCCCGCCATTAAGAAGGGCATCCTGCAGACAGTGAAGGTGGTGGACGAGCTC
GTGAAAGTGATGGGCCGGCACAAGCCCGAGAACATCGTGATCGAAATGGCCAGAGAGAACCAGACCACCC
AGAAGGGACAGAAGAACAGCCGCGAGAGAATGAAGCGGATCGAAGAGGGCATCAAAGAGCTGGGCAGCCA
GATCCTGAAAGAACACCCCGTGGAAAACACCCAGCTGCAGAACGAGAAGCTGTACCTGTACTACCTGCAG
AATGGGCGGGATATGTACGTGGACCAGGAACTGGACATCAACCGGCTGTCCGACTACGATGTGGACGCTA
TCGTGCCTCAGAGCTTTCTGAAGGACGACTCCATCGACAACAAGGTGCTGACCAGAAGCGACAAGAACCG
GGGCAAGAGCGACAACGTGCCCTCCGAAGAGGTCGTGAAGAAGATGAAGAACTACTGGCGGCAGCTGCTG
AACGCCAAGCTGATTACCCAGAGAAAGTTCGACAATCTGACCAAGGCCGAGAGAGGCGGCCTGAGCGAAC
TGGATAAGGCCGGCTTCATCAAGAGACAGCTGGTGGAAACCCGGCAGATCACAAAGCACGTGGCACAGAT
CCTGGACTCCCGGATGAACACTAAGTACGACGAGAATGACAAGCTGATCCGGGAAGTGAAAGTGATCACC
CTGAAGTCCAAGCTGGTGTCCGATTTCCGGAAGGATTTCCAGTTTTACAAAGTGCGCGAGATCAACAACT
ACCACCACGCCCACGACGCCTACCTGAACGCCGTCGTGGGAACCGCCCTGATCAAAAAGTACCCTAAGCT
GGAAAGCGAGTTCGTGTACGGCGACTACAAGGTGTACGACGTGCGGAAGATGATCGCCAAGAGCGAGCAG
GAAATCGGCAAGGCTACCGCCAAGTACTTCTTCTACAGCAACATCATGAACTTTTTCAAGACCGAGATTA
CCCTGGCCAACGGCGAGATCCGGAAGCGGCCTCTGATCGAGACAAACGGCGAAACCGGGGAGATCGTGTG
GGATAAGGGCCGGGATTTTGCCACCGTGCGGAAAGTGCTGAGCATGCCCCAAGTGAATATCGTGAAAAAG
ACCGAGGTGCAGACAGGCGGCTTCAGCAAAGAGTCTATCCTGCCCAAGAGGAACAGCGATAAGCTGATCG
CCAGAAAGAAGGACTGGGACCCTAAGAAGTACGGCGGCTTCGACAGCCCCACCGTGGCCTATTCTGTGCT
GGTGGTGGCCAAAGTGGAAAAGGGCAAGTCCAAGAAACTGAAGAGTGTGAAAGAGCTGCTGGGGATCACC
ATCATGGAAAGAAGCAGCTTCGAGAAGAATCCCATCGACTTTCTGGAAGCCAAGGGCTACAAAGAAGTGA
AAAAGGACCTGATCATCAAGCTGCCTAAGTACTCCCTGTTCGAGCTGGAAAACGGCCGGAAGAGAATGCT
GGCCTCTGCCGGCGAACTGCAGAAGGGAAACGAACTGGCCCTGCCCTCCAAATATGTGAACTTCCTGTAC
CTGGCCAGCCACTATGAGAAGCTGAAGGGCTCCCCCGAGGATAATGAGCAGAAACAGCTGTTTGTGGAAC
AGCACAAGCACTACCTGGACGAGATCATCGAGCAGATCAGCGAGTTCTCCAAGAGAGTGATCCTGGCCGA
CGCTAATCTGGACAAAGTGCTGTCCGCCTACAACAAGCACCGGGATAAGCCCATCAGAGAGCAGGCCGAG
AATATCATCCACCTGTTTACCCTGACCAATCTGGGAGCCCCTGCCGCCTTCAAGTACTTTGACACCACCA
TCGACCGGAAGAGGTACACCAGCACGAAAGAGGTGCTGGACGCCACCCTGATCCACCAGAGCATCACCGG
CCTGTACGAGACACGGATCGACCTGTCTCAGCTGGGAGGTGACTCTGGAGGATCTAGCGGAGGATCCTCT
GGCAGCGAGACACCAGGAACAAGCGAGTCAGCAACACCAGAGAGCAGTGGCGGCAGCAGCGGCGGCAGCA
GCACCCTAAATATAGAAGATGAGTATCGGCTACATGAGACCTCAAAAGAGCCAGATGTTTCTCTAGGGTC
CACATGGCTGTCTGATTTTCCTCAGGCCTGGGCGGAAACCGGGGGCATGGGACTGGCAGTTCGCCAAGCT
CCTCTGATCATACCTCTGAAAGCAACCTCTACCCCCGTGTCCATAAAACAATACCCCATGTCACAAGAAG
CCAGACTGGGGATCAAGCCCCACATACAGAGACTGTTGGACCAGGGAATACTGGTACCCTGCCAGTCCCC
CTGGAACACGCCCCTGCTACCCGTTAAGAAACCAGGGACTAATGATTATAGGCCTGTCCAGGATCTGAGA
GAAGTCAACAAGCGGGTGGAGGACATCCACCCCACCGTGCCCAACCCTTACAACCTCTTGAGCGGGCTCC
CACCGTCCCACCAGTGGTACACTGTGCTTGATTTAAAGGATGCCTTTTTCTGCCTGAGACTCCACCCCAC
CAGTCAGCCTCTCTTCGCCTTTGAGTGGAGAGATCCAGAGATGGGAATCTCAGGACAATTGACCTGGACC
AGACTCCCACAGGGTTTCAAAAACAGTCCCACCCTGTTTAATGAGGCACTGCACAGAGACCTAGCAGACT
TCCGGATCCAGCACCCAGACTTGATCCTGCTACAGTACGTGGATGACTTACTGCTGGCCGCCACTTCTGA
GCTAGACTGCCAACAAGGTACTCGGGCCCTGTTACAAACCCTAGGGAACCTCGGGTATCGGGCCTCGGCC
AAGAAAGCCCAAATTTGCCAGAAACAGGTCAAGTATCTGGGGTATCTTCTAAAAGAGGGTCAGAGATGGC
TGACTGAGGCCAGAAAAGAGACTGTGATGGGGCAGCCTACTCCAAAGACCCCTCGACAACTAAGGGAGTT
CCTAGGGAAGGCAGGCTTCTGTCGCCTCTTCATCCCTGGGTTTGCAGAAATGGCAGCCCCCCTGTACCCT
CTCACCAAACCGGGGACTCTGTTTAATTGGGGCCCAGACCAACAAAAGGCCTATCAAGAAATCAAGCAAG
CCCTTCTAACTGCCCCAGCCCTGGGGTTGCCAGATTTGACTAAGCCCTTTGAACTCTTTGTCGACGAGAA
GCAGGGCTACGCCAAAGGTGTCCTAACGCAAAAACTGGGACCTTGGCGTCGGCCGGTGGCCTACCTGTCC
AAAAAGCTAGACCCAGTAGCAGCTGGGTGGCCCCCTTGCCTACGGATGGTAGCAGCCATTGCCGTACTGA
CAAAGGATGCAGGCAAGCTAACCATGGGACAGCCACTAGTCATTCTGGCCCCCCATGCAGTAGAGGCACT
AGTCAAACAACCCCCCGACCGCTGGCTTTCCAACGCCCGGATGACTCACTATCAGGCCTTGCTTTTGGAC
ACGGACCGGGTCCAGTTCGGACCGGTGGTAGCCCTGAACCCGGCTACGCTGCTCCCACTGCCTGAGGAAG
GGCTGCAACACAACTGCCTTGATATCCTGGCCGAAGCCCACGGAACCCGACCCGACCTAACGGACCAGCC
GCTCCCAGACGCCGACCACACCTGGTACACGGATGGAAGCAGTCTCTTACAAGAGGGACAGCGTAAGGCG
GGAGCTGCGGTGACCACCGAGACCGAGGTAATCTGGGCTAAAGCCCTGCCAGCCGGGACATCCGCTCAGC
GGGCTGAACTGATAGCACTCACCCAGGCCCTAAAGATGGCAGAAGGTAAGAAGCTAAATGTTTATACTGA
TAGCCGTTATGCTTTTGCTACTGCCCATATCCATGGAGAAATATACAGAAGGCGTGGGTGGCTCACATCA
GAAGGCAAAGAGATCAAAAATAAAGACGAGATCTTGGCCCTACTAAAAGCCCTCTTTCTGCCCAAAAGAC
TTAGCATAATCCATTGTCCAGGACATCAAAAGGGACACAGCGCCGAGGCTAGAGGCAACCGGATGGCTGA
CCAAGCGGCCCGAAAGGCAGCCATCACAGAGACTCCAGACACCTCTACCCTCCTCATAGAAAATTCATCA
CCCTCTGGCGGCTCAAAAAGAACCGCCGACGGCAGCGAATTCGAGAAAAGGCCGGCGGCCACGAAAAAGG
CCGGCCAGGCAAAAAAGAAAAAGGAATTCGGCAGTGGAGAGGGCAGAGGAAGTCTGCTAACATGCGGTGA
CGTCGAGGAGAATCCTGGCCCAATGACCGAGTACAAGCCCACGGTGCGCCTCGCCACCCGCGACGACGTC
CCCAGGGCCGTACGCACCCTCGCCGCCGCGTTCGCCGACTACCCCGCCACGCGCCACACCGTCGATCCGG
ACCGCCACATCGAGCGGGTCACCGAGCTGCAAGAACTCTTCCTCACGCGCGTCGGGCTCGACATCGGCAA
GGTGTGGGTCGCGGACGACGGCGCCGCGGTGGCGGTCTGGACCACGCCGGAGAGCGTCGAAGCGGGGGCG
GTGTTCGCCGAGATCGGCCCGCGCATGGCCGAGTTGAGCGGTTCCCGGCTGGCCGCGCAGCAACAGATGG
AAGGCCTCCTGGCGCCGCACCGGCCCAAGGAGCCCGCGTGGTTCCTGGCCACCGTCGGAGTCTCGCCCGA
CCACCAGGGCAAGGGTCTGGGCAGCGCCGTCGTGCTCCCCGGAGTGGAGGCGGCCGAGCGCGCCGGGGTG
CCCGCCTTCCTGGAGACCTCCGCGCCCCGCAACCTCCCCTTCTACGAGCGGCTCGGCTTCACCGTCACCG
CCGACGTCGAGGTGCCCGAAGGACCGCGCACCTGGTGCATGACCCGCAAGCCCGGTGCCTGAGAATTCTA
ACTAGAGCTCGCTGATCAGCCTCGACTGTGCCTTCTAGTTGCCAGCCATCTGTTGTTTGCCCCTCCCCCG
TGCCTTCCTTGACCCTGGAAGGTGCCACTCCCACTGTCCTTTCCTAATAAAATGAGGAAATTGCATCGCA
TTGTCTGAGTAGGTGTCATTCTATTCTGGGGGGTGGGGTGGGGCAGGACAGCAAGGGGGAGGATTGGGAA
GAGAATAGCAGGCATGCTGGGGAGCGGCCGCTCTAGAACTAGTGGATCCCCCGGGCTGCAGGAATTCGAT
ACGAATCCTGCAGGAAAAAAGCACCGACTCGGTGCCACTTTTTCAAGTTGATAACGGACTAGCCTTATTT
TAACTTGCTATTTCTAGCTCTAAAACGCACCGGGATACTGGTTGACGGTGTTTCGTCCTTTCCACAAGAT
ATATAAAGCCAAGAAATCGAAATACTTTCAAGTTACGGTAAGCATATGATAGTCCATTTTAAAACATAAT
TTTAAAACTGCAAACTACCCAAGAAATTATTACTTTCTACGTCACGTATTTTGTACTAATATCTTTGTGT
TTACAGTCAAATTAATTCCAATTATCTCTCTAACAGCCTTGTATCGTATATGCAAATATGAAGGAATCAT
GGGAAATAGGCCCTCGCGGCCGCAGGAACCCCTAGTGATGGAGTTGGCCACTCCCTCTCTGCGCGCTCGC
TCGCTCACTGAGGCCGGGCGACCAAAGGTCGCCCGACGCCCGGGCTTTGCCCGGGCGGCCTCAGTGAGCG
AGCGAGCGCGCAGCTGCCTGCAGGGGCGCCTGATGCGGTATTTTCTCCTTACGCATCTGTGCGGTATTTC
ACACCGCATA
[95 nt withheld, positions 8341-8435]
T
[46 nt withheld, positions 8437-8482]
C
[141 nt withheld, positions 8484-8624]
CCTTTGACGTTGGAGTCCACGTTCTTT
[37 nt withheld, positions 8652-8688]
ACTCTATCTCGGGCTATTCTTTTGATTTATAAGGGATTTTGCCGATTTCGGTCTATTGGTTAAAAAATGA
GCTGATTTAACAAAAATTTAACGCGAATTTTAACAAAATATTAACGTTTACAATTTTATGGTGCACTCTC
AGTACAATCTGCTCTGATGCCGCATAGTTAAGCCAGCCCCGACACCCGCCAACACCCGCTGACGCGCCCT
GACGGGCTTGTCTGCTCCCGGCATCCGCTTACAGACAAGCTGTGACCGTCTCCGGGAGCTGCATGTGTCA
GAGGTTTTCACCGTCATCACCGAAACGCGCGAGACGAAAGGGCCTCGTGATACGCCTATTTTTATAGGTT
AATGTCATGATAATAATGGTTTCTTAGACGTCAGGTGGCACTTTTCGGGGAAATGTGCGCGGAACCCCTA
TTTGTTTATTTTTCTAAATACATTCAAATATGTATCCGCTCATGAGACAATAACCCTGATAAATGCTTCA
ATAATATTGAAAAAGGAAGAGTATGAGTATTCAACATTTCCGTGTCGCCCTTATTCCCTTTTTTGCGGCA
TTTTGCCTTCCTGTTTTTGCTCACCCAGAAACGCTGGTGAAAGTAAAAGATGCTGAAGATCAGTTGGGTG
CACGAGTGGGTTACATCGAACTGGATCTCAACAGCGGTAAGATCCTTGAGAGTTTTCGCCCCGAAGAACG
TTTTCCAATGATGAGCACTTTTAAAGTTCTGCTATGTGGCGCGGTATTATCCCGTATTGACGCCGGGCAA
GAGCAACTCGGTCGCCGCATACACTATTCTCAGAATGACTTGGTTGAGTACTCACCAGTCACAGAAAAGC
ATCTTACGGATGGCATGACAGTAAGAGAATTATGCAGTGCTGCCATAACCATGAGTGATAACACTGCGGC
CAACTTACTTCTGACAACGATCGGAGGACCGAAGGAGCTAACCGCTTTTTTGCACAACATGGGGGATCAT
GTAACTCGCCTTGATCGTTGGGAACCGGAGCTGAATGAAGCCATACCAAACGACGAGCGTGACACCACGA
TGCCTGTAGCAATGGCAACAACGTTGCGCAAACTATTAACTGGCGAACTACTTACTCTAGCTTCCCGGCA
ACAATTAATAGACTGGATGGAGGCGGATAAAGTTGCAGGACCACTTCTGCGCTCGGCCCTTCCGGCTGGC
TGGTTTATTGCTGATAAATCTGGAGCCGGTGAGCGTGGAAGCCGCGGTATCATTGCAGCACTGGGGCCAG
ATGGTAAGCCCTCCCGTATCGTAGTTATCTACACGACGGGGAGTCAGGCAACTATGGATGAACGAAATAG
ACAGATCGCTGAGATAGGTGCCTCACTGATTAAGCATTGGTAACTGTCAGACCAAGTTTACTCATATATA
CTTTAGATTGATTTAAAACTTCATTTTTAATTTAAAAGGATCTAGGTGAAGATCCTTTTTGATAATCTCA
TGACCAAAATCCCTTAACGTGAGTTTTCGTTCCACTGAGCGTCAGACCCCGTAGAAAAGATCAAAGGATC
TTCTTGAGATCCTTTTTTTCTGCGCGTAATCTGCTGCTTGCAAACAAAAAAACCACCGCTACCAGCGGTG
GTTTGTTTGCCGGATCAAGAGCTACCAACTCTTTTTCCGAAGGTAACTGGCTTCAGCAGAGCGCAGATAC
CAAATACTGTTCTTCTAGTGTAGCCGTAGTTAGGCCACCACTTCAAGAACTCTGTAGCACCGCCTACATA
CCTCGCTCTGCTAATCCTGTTACCAGTGGCTGCTGCCAGTGGCGATAAGTCGTGTCTTACCGGGTTGGAC
TCAAGACGATAGTTACCGGATAAGGCGCAGCGGTCGGGCTGAACGGGGGGTTCGTGCACACAGCCCAGCT
TGGAGCGAACGACCTACACCGAACTGAGATACCTACAGCGTGAGCTATGAGAAAGCGCCACGCTTCCCGA
AGGGAGAAAGGCGGACAGGTATCCGGTAAGCGGCAGGGTCGGAACAGGAGAGCGCACGAGGGAGCTTCCA
GGGGGAAACGCCTGGTATCTTTATAGTCCTGTCGGGTTTCGCCACCTCTGACTTGAGCGTCGATTTTTGT
GATGCTCGTCAGGGGGGCGGAGCCTATGGAAAAACGCCAGCAACGCGGCCTTTTTACGGTTCCTGGCCTT
TTGCTGGCCTTTTGCTCACATGTGAGGGCCTATTTCCCATGATTCCTTCATATTTGCATATACGATACAA
GGCTGTTAGAGAGATAATTGGAATTAATTTGACTGTAAACACAAAGATATTAGTACAAAATACGTGACGT
AGAAAGTAATAATTTCTTGGGTAGTTTGCAGTTTTAAAATTATGTTTTAAAATGGACTATCATATGCTTA
CCGTAACTTGAAAGTATTTCGATTTCTTGGCTTTATATATCTTGTGGAAAGGACGAAACACCGGCCCAGA
CTGAGCACGTGAGTTTTAGAGCTAGAAATAGCAAGTTAAAATAAGGCTAGTCCGTTATCAACTTGAAAAA
GTGGCACCGAGTCGGTGCTCTGCCATCAAAGCGTGCTCAGTCTGTTTTTTTGTTCTAGTCCGTTTTTAGC
GCGTGCGCCAATTCTGCAGACAAATGGCTCTAGAGGTACCCGTTACATAACTTACGGTAAATGGCCCGCC
TGGCTGACCGCCCAACGACCCCCGCCCATTGACGTCAATAGTAACGCCAATAGGGACTTTCCATTGACGT
CAATGGGTGGAGTATTTACGGTAAACTGCCCACTTGGCAGTACATCAAGTGTATCATATGCCAAGTACGC
CCCCTATTGACGTCAATGACGGTAAATGGCCCGCCTGGCATTGTGCCCAGTACATGACCTTATGGGACTT
TCCTACTTGGCAGTACATCTACGTATTAGTCATCGCTATTACCATGGTCGAGGTGAGCCCCACGTTCTGC
TTCACTCTCCCCATCTCCCCCCCCTCCCCACCCCCAATTTTGTATTTATTTATTTTTTAATTATTTTGTG
CAGCGATGGGGGCGGGGGGGGGGGG
