Features (pLannotate 1.2.2; 22 found; start..end, strand, type, name):
      1..241     +  promoter       U6 promoter: RNA polymerase III promoter for human U6 snRNA
    270..345     +  misc_RNA       gRNA scaffold: guide RNA scaffold for the Streptococcus pyogenes CRISPR/Cas9 system
    438..723     +  enhancer       CMV enhancer: human cytomegalovirus immediate early enhancer; contains an 18-bp deletion relative to the standard CMV enhancer
    725..998     +  promoter       chicken β-actin promoter: No description available
    999..1226    +  intron         hybrid intron: hybrid between chicken β-actin (CBA) and minute virus of mice (MMV) introns (Gray et al., 2011)
   1364..2965    +  CDS            Cas9(N): N-terminal portion of Streptococcus pyogenes Cas9 (Zetsche et al., 2015)
   2966..5460    +  CDS            Cas9(C) (fragment): C-terminal portion of Streptococcus pyogenes Cas9 (Zetsche et al., 2015)
   5564..7595    +  CDS            gag-pol (fragment): Moloney murine leukemia virus Gag-Pol polyprotein; gag-pol; contains a read-through stop codon
   7637..7684    +  CDS            nucleoplasmin NLS: bipartite nuclear localization signal from nucleoplasmin
   7754..8353    +  CDS            PuroR (fragment): puromycin N-acetyltransferase; pac from Streptomyces; confers resistance to puromycin
   8387..8498    +  polyA_signal   bGH poly(A) signal: bovine growth hormone polyadenylation signal
   8595..8642    +  misc_feature   MCS (fragment): pBluescript multiple cloning site
   8662..8737    -  misc_RNA       gRNA scaffold: guide RNA scaffold for the Streptococcus pyogenes CRISPR/Cas9 system
   8766..9006    -  promoter       U6 promoter: RNA polymerase III promoter for human U6 snRNA
   9015..9155    +  repeat_region  AAV2 ITR: inverted terminal repeat of adeno-associated virus serotype 2 inverted
   9160..9211    -  misc_feature   bom (fragment): basis of mobility region from pBR322
   9230..9685    +  rep_origin     f1 ori (sequence partly withheld): f1 bacteriophage origin of replication; arrow indicates direction of (+) strand synthesis
   9686..9735    -  misc_feature   bom (fragment): basis of mobility region from pBR322
   9837..9872    -  CDS            rop (fragment): Rop protein, which maintains plasmids at low copy number; rop
   9967..10071   +  promoter       AmpR promoter: bla
  10072..10932   +  CDS            AmpR: β-lactamase; bla; confers resistance to ampicillin, carbenicillin, and related antibiotics
  11103..11691   +  rep_origin     ori: high-copy-number ColE1/pMB1/pBR322/pUC origin of replication
>Addgene plasmid #171996 | PEA1-Puro-HEK3 CTT ins | depositor full sequence | sequence record 338998 | PEA1-Puro-HEK3 CTT ins sequence 11752 bps
GAGGGCCTATTTCCCATGATTCCTTCATATTTGCATATACGATACAAGGCTGTTAGAGAGATAATTGGAA
TTAATTTGACTGTAAACACAAAGATATTAGTACAAAATACGTGACGTAGAAAGTAATAATTTCTTGGGTA
GTTTGCAGTTTTAAAATTATGTTTTAAAATGGACTATCATATGCTTACCGTAACTTGAAAGTATTTCGAT
TTCTTGGCTTTATATATCTTGTGGAAAGGACGAAACACCGGCCCAGACTGAGCACGTGAGTTTTAGAGCT
AGAAATAGCAAGTTAAAATAAGGCTAGTCCGTTATCAACTTGAAAAAGTGGCACCGAGTCGGTGCTCTGC
CATCAAAGCGTGCTCAGTCTGTTTTTTTGTTCTAGTCCGTTTTTAGCGCGTGCGCCAATTCTGCAGACAA
ATGGCTCTAGAGGTACCCGTTACATAACTTACGGTAAATGGCCCGCCTGGCTGACCGCCCAACGACCCCC
GCCCATTGACGTCAATAGTAACGCCAATAGGGACTTTCCATTGACGTCAATGGGTGGAGTATTTACGGTA
AACTGCCCACTTGGCAGTACATCAAGTGTATCATATGCCAAGTACGCCCCCTATTGACGTCAATGACGGT
AAATGGCCCGCCTGGCATTGTGCCCAGTACATGACCTTATGGGACTTTCCTACTTGGCAGTACATCTACG
TATTAGTCATCGCTATTACCATGGTCGAGGTGAGCCCCACGTTCTGCTTCACTCTCCCCATCTCCCCCCC
CTCCCCACCCCCAATTTTGTATTTATTTATTTTTTAATTATTTTGTGCAGCGATGGGGGCGGGGGGGGGG
GGCGCGCGCCAGGCGGGGCGGGGCGGGGCGAGGGGCGGGGCGGGGCGAGGCGGAGAGGTGCGGCGGCAGC
CAATCAGAGCGGCGCGCTCCGAAAGTTTCCTTTTATGGCGAGGCGGCGGCGGCGGCGGCCCTATAAAAAG
CGAAGCGCGCGGCGGGCGGGAGTCGCTGCGCGCTGCCTTCGCCCCGTGCCCCGCTCCGCCGCCGCCTCGC
GCCGCCCGCCCCGGCTCTGACTGACCGCGTTACTCCCACAGGTGAGCGGGCGGGACGGCCCTTCTCCTCC
GGGCTGTAATTAGCTGAGCAAGAGGTAAGGGTTTAAGGGATGGTTGGTTGGTGGGGTATTAATGTTTAAT
TACCTGGAGCACCTGCCTGAAATCACTTTTTTTCAGGTTGGACCGGTGCCACCATGGACTATAAGGACCA
CGACGGAGACTACAAGGATCATGATATTGATTACAAAGACGATGACGATAAGATGGCCCCAAAGAAGAAG
CGGAAGGTCGGTATCCACGGAGTCCCAGCAGCCGACAAGAAGTACAGCATCGGCCTGGACATCGGCACCA
ACTCTGTGGGCTGGGCCGTGATCACCGACGAGTACAAGGTGCCCAGCAAGAAATTCAAGGTGCTGGGCAA
CACCGACCGGCACAGCATCAAGAAGAACCTGATCGGAGCCCTGCTGTTCGACAGCGGCGAAACAGCCGAG
GCCACCCGGCTGAAGAGAACCGCCAGAAGAAGATACACCAGACGGAAGAACCGGATCTGCTATCTGCAAG
AGATCTTCAGCAACGAGATGGCCAAGGTGGACGACAGCTTCTTCCACAGACTGGAAGAGTCCTTCCTGGT
GGAAGAGGATAAGAAGCACGAGCGGCACCCCATCTTCGGCAACATCGTGGACGAGGTGGCCTACCACGAG
AAGTACCCCACCATCTACCACCTGAGAAAGAAACTGGTGGACAGCACCGACAAGGCCGACCTGCGGCTGA
TCTATCTGGCCCTGGCCCACATGATCAAGTTCCGGGGCCACTTCCTGATCGAGGGCGACCTGAACCCCGA
CAACAGCGACGTGGACAAGCTGTTCATCCAGCTGGTGCAGACCTACAACCAGCTGTTCGAGGAAAACCCC
ATCAACGCCAGCGGCGTGGACGCCAAGGCCATCCTGTCTGCCAGACTGAGCAAGAGCAGACGGCTGGAAA
ATCTGATCGCCCAGCTGCCCGGCGAGAAGAAGAATGGCCTGTTCGGAAACCTGATTGCCCTGAGCCTGGG
CCTGACCCCCAACTTCAAGAGCAACTTCGACCTGGCCGAGGATGCCAAACTGCAGCTGAGCAAGGACACC
TACGACGACGACCTGGACAACCTGCTGGCCCAGATCGGCGACCAGTACGCCGACCTGTTTCTGGCCGCCA
AGAACCTGTCCGACGCCATCCTGCTGAGCGACATCCTGAGAGTGAACACCGAGATCACCAAGGCCCCCCT
GAGCGCCTCTATGATCAAGAGATACGACGAGCACCACCAGGACCTGACCCTGCTGAAAGCTCTCGTGCGG
CAGCAGCTGCCTGAGAAGTACAAAGAGATTTTCTTCGACCAGAGCAAGAACGGCTACGCCGGCTACATTG
ACGGCGGAGCCAGCCAGGAAGAGTTCTACAAGTTCATCAAGCCCATCCTGGAAAAGATGGACGGCACCGA
GGAACTGCTCGTGAAGCTGAACAGAGAGGACCTGCTGCGGAAGCAGCGGACCTTCGACAACGGCAGCATC
CCCCACCAGATCCACCTGGGAGAGCTGCACGCCATTCTGCGGCGGCAGGAAGATTTTTACCCATTCCTGA
AGGACAACCGGGAAAAGATCGAGAAGATCCTGACCTTCCGCATCCCCTACTACGTGGGCCCTCTGGCCAG
GGGAAACAGCAGATTCGCCTGGATGACCAGAAAGAGCGAGGAAACCATCACCCCCTGGAACTTCGAGGAA
GTGGTGGACAAGGGCGCTTCCGCCCAGAGCTTCATCGAGCGGATGACCAACTTCGATAAGAACCTGCCCA
ACGAGAAGGTGCTGCCCAAGCACAGCCTGCTGTACGAGTACTTCACCGTGTATAACGAGCTGACCAAAGT
GAAATACGTGACCGAGGGAATGAGAAAGCCCGCCTTCCTGAGCGGCGAGCAGAAAAAGGCCATCGTGGAC
CTGCTGTTCAAGACCAACCGGAAAGTGACCGTGAAGCAGCTGAAAGAGGACTACTTCAAGAAAATCGAGT
GCTTCGACTCCGTGGAAATCTCCGGCGTGGAAGATCGGTTCAACGCCTCCCTGGGCACATACCACGATCT
GCTGAAAATTATCAAGGACAAGGACTTCCTGGACAATGAGGAAAACGAGGACATTCTGGAAGATATCGTG
CTGACCCTGACACTGTTTGAGGACAGAGAGATGATCGAGGAACGGCTGAAAACCTATGCCCACCTGTTCG
ACGACAAAGTGATGAAGCAGCTGAAGCGGCGGAGATACACCGGCTGGGGCAGGCTGAGCCGGAAGCTGAT
CAACGGCATCCGGGACAAGCAGTCCGGCAAGACAATCCTGGATTTCCTGAAGTCCGACGGCTTCGCCAAC
AGAAACTTCATGCAGCTGATCCACGACGACAGCCTGACCTTTAAAGAGGACATCCAGAAAGCCCAGGTGT
CCGGCCAGGGCGATAGCCTGCACGAGCACATTGCCAATCTGGCCGGCAGCCCCGCCATTAAGAAGGGCAT
CCTGCAGACAGTGAAGGTGGTGGACGAGCTCGTGAAAGTGATGGGCCGGCACAAGCCCGAGAACATCGTG
ATCGAAATGGCCAGAGAGAACCAGACCACCCAGAAGGGACAGAAGAACAGCCGCGAGAGAATGAAGCGGA
TCGAAGAGGGCATCAAAGAGCTGGGCAGCCAGATCCTGAAAGAACACCCCGTGGAAAACACCCAGCTGCA
GAACGAGAAGCTGTACCTGTACTACCTGCAGAATGGGCGGGATATGTACGTGGACCAGGAACTGGACATC
AACCGGCTGTCCGACTACGATGTGGACGCTATCGTGCCTCAGAGCTTTCTGAAGGACGACTCCATCGACA
ACAAGGTGCTGACCAGAAGCGACAAGAACCGGGGCAAGAGCGACAACGTGCCCTCCGAAGAGGTCGTGAA
GAAGATGAAGAACTACTGGCGGCAGCTGCTGAACGCCAAGCTGATTACCCAGAGAAAGTTCGACAATCTG
ACCAAGGCCGAGAGAGGCGGCCTGAGCGAACTGGATAAGGCCGGCTTCATCAAGAGACAGCTGGTGGAAA
CCCGGCAGATCACAAAGCACGTGGCACAGATCCTGGACTCCCGGATGAACACTAAGTACGACGAGAATGA
CAAGCTGATCCGGGAAGTGAAAGTGATCACCCTGAAGTCCAAGCTGGTGTCCGATTTCCGGAAGGATTTC
CAGTTTTACAAAGTGCGCGAGATCAACAACTACCACCACGCCCACGACGCCTACCTGAACGCCGTCGTGG
GAACCGCCCTGATCAAAAAGTACCCTAAGCTGGAAAGCGAGTTCGTGTACGGCGACTACAAGGTGTACGA
CGTGCGGAAGATGATCGCCAAGAGCGAGCAGGAAATCGGCAAGGCTACCGCCAAGTACTTCTTCTACAGC
AACATCATGAACTTTTTCAAGACCGAGATTACCCTGGCCAACGGCGAGATCCGGAAGCGGCCTCTGATCG
AGACAAACGGCGAAACCGGGGAGATCGTGTGGGATAAGGGCCGGGATTTTGCCACCGTGCGGAAAGTGCT
GAGCATGCCCCAAGTGAATATCGTGAAAAAGACCGAGGTGCAGACAGGCGGCTTCAGCAAAGAGTCTATC
CTGCCCAAGAGGAACAGCGATAAGCTGATCGCCAGAAAGAAGGACTGGGACCCTAAGAAGTACGGCGGCT
TCGACAGCCCCACCGTGGCCTATTCTGTGCTGGTGGTGGCCAAAGTGGAAAAGGGCAAGTCCAAGAAACT
GAAGAGTGTGAAAGAGCTGCTGGGGATCACCATCATGGAAAGAAGCAGCTTCGAGAAGAATCCCATCGAC
TTTCTGGAAGCCAAGGGCTACAAAGAAGTGAAAAAGGACCTGATCATCAAGCTGCCTAAGTACTCCCTGT
TCGAGCTGGAAAACGGCCGGAAGAGAATGCTGGCCTCTGCCGGCGAACTGCAGAAGGGAAACGAACTGGC
CCTGCCCTCCAAATATGTGAACTTCCTGTACCTGGCCAGCCACTATGAGAAGCTGAAGGGCTCCCCCGAG
GATAATGAGCAGAAACAGCTGTTTGTGGAACAGCACAAGCACTACCTGGACGAGATCATCGAGCAGATCA
GCGAGTTCTCCAAGAGAGTGATCCTGGCCGACGCTAATCTGGACAAAGTGCTGTCCGCCTACAACAAGCA
CCGGGATAAGCCCATCAGAGAGCAGGCCGAGAATATCATCCACCTGTTTACCCTGACCAATCTGGGAGCC
CCTGCCGCCTTCAAGTACTTTGACACCACCATCGACCGGAAGAGGTACACCAGCACGAAAGAGGTGCTGG
ACGCCACCCTGATCCACCAGAGCATCACCGGCCTGTACGAGACACGGATCGACCTGTCTCAGCTGGGAGG
TGACTCTGGAGGATCTAGCGGAGGATCCTCTGGCAGCGAGACACCAGGAACAAGCGAGTCAGCAACACCA
GAGAGCAGTGGCGGCAGCAGCGGCGGCAGCAGCACCCTAAATATAGAAGATGAGTATCGGCTACATGAGA
CCTCAAAAGAGCCAGATGTTTCTCTAGGGTCCACATGGCTGTCTGATTTTCCTCAGGCCTGGGCGGAAAC
CGGGGGCATGGGACTGGCAGTTCGCCAAGCTCCTCTGATCATACCTCTGAAAGCAACCTCTACCCCCGTG
TCCATAAAACAATACCCCATGTCACAAGAAGCCAGACTGGGGATCAAGCCCCACATACAGAGACTGTTGG
ACCAGGGAATACTGGTACCCTGCCAGTCCCCCTGGAACACGCCCCTGCTACCCGTTAAGAAACCAGGGAC
TAATGATTATAGGCCTGTCCAGGATCTGAGAGAAGTCAACAAGCGGGTGGAGGACATCCACCCCACCGTG
CCCAACCCTTACAACCTCTTGAGCGGGCTCCCACCGTCCCACCAGTGGTACACTGTGCTTGATTTAAAGG
ATGCCTTTTTCTGCCTGAGACTCCACCCCACCAGTCAGCCTCTCTTCGCCTTTGAGTGGAGAGATCCAGA
GATGGGAATCTCAGGACAATTGACCTGGACCAGACTCCCACAGGGTTTCAAAAACAGTCCCACCCTGTTT
AATGAGGCACTGCACAGAGACCTAGCAGACTTCCGGATCCAGCACCCAGACTTGATCCTGCTACAGTACG
TGGATGACTTACTGCTGGCCGCCACTTCTGAGCTAGACTGCCAACAAGGTACTCGGGCCCTGTTACAAAC
CCTAGGGAACCTCGGGTATCGGGCCTCGGCCAAGAAAGCCCAAATTTGCCAGAAACAGGTCAAGTATCTG
GGGTATCTTCTAAAAGAGGGTCAGAGATGGCTGACTGAGGCCAGAAAAGAGACTGTGATGGGGCAGCCTA
CTCCAAAGACCCCTCGACAACTAAGGGAGTTCCTAGGGAAGGCAGGCTTCTGTCGCCTCTTCATCCCTGG
GTTTGCAGAAATGGCAGCCCCCCTGTACCCTCTCACCAAACCGGGGACTCTGTTTAATTGGGGCCCAGAC
CAACAAAAGGCCTATCAAGAAATCAAGCAAGCCCTTCTAACTGCCCCAGCCCTGGGGTTGCCAGATTTGA
CTAAGCCCTTTGAACTCTTTGTCGACGAGAAGCAGGGCTACGCCAAAGGTGTCCTAACGCAAAAACTGGG
ACCTTGGCGTCGGCCGGTGGCCTACCTGTCCAAAAAGCTAGACCCAGTAGCAGCTGGGTGGCCCCCTTGC
CTACGGATGGTAGCAGCCATTGCCGTACTGACAAAGGATGCAGGCAAGCTAACCATGGGACAGCCACTAG
TCATTCTGGCCCCCCATGCAGTAGAGGCACTAGTCAAACAACCCCCCGACCGCTGGCTTTCCAACGCCCG
GATGACTCACTATCAGGCCTTGCTTTTGGACACGGACCGGGTCCAGTTCGGACCGGTGGTAGCCCTGAAC
CCGGCTACGCTGCTCCCACTGCCTGAGGAAGGGCTGCAACACAACTGCCTTGATATCCTGGCCGAAGCCC
ACGGAACCCGACCCGACCTAACGGACCAGCCGCTCCCAGACGCCGACCACACCTGGTACACGGATGGAAG
CAGTCTCTTACAAGAGGGACAGCGTAAGGCGGGAGCTGCGGTGACCACCGAGACCGAGGTAATCTGGGCT
AAAGCCCTGCCAGCCGGGACATCCGCTCAGCGGGCTGAACTGATAGCACTCACCCAGGCCCTAAAGATGG
CAGAAGGTAAGAAGCTAAATGTTTATACTGATAGCCGTTATGCTTTTGCTACTGCCCATATCCATGGAGA
AATATACAGAAGGCGTGGGTGGCTCACATCAGAAGGCAAAGAGATCAAAAATAAAGACGAGATCTTGGCC
CTACTAAAAGCCCTCTTTCTGCCCAAAAGACTTAGCATAATCCATTGTCCAGGACATCAAAAGGGACACA
GCGCCGAGGCTAGAGGCAACCGGATGGCTGACCAAGCGGCCCGAAAGGCAGCCATCACAGAGACTCCAGA
CACCTCTACCCTCCTCATAGAAAATTCATCACCCTCTGGCGGCTCAAAAAGAACCGCCGACGGCAGCGAA
TTCGAGAAAAGGCCGGCGGCCACGAAAAAGGCCGGCCAGGCAAAAAAGAAAAAGGAATTCGGCAGTGGAG
AGGGCAGAGGAAGTCTGCTAACATGCGGTGACGTCGAGGAGAATCCTGGCCCAATGACCGAGTACAAGCC
CACGGTGCGCCTCGCCACCCGCGACGACGTCCCCAGGGCCGTACGCACCCTCGCCGCCGCGTTCGCCGAC
TACCCCGCCACGCGCCACACCGTCGATCCGGACCGCCACATCGAGCGGGTCACCGAGCTGCAAGAACTCT
TCCTCACGCGCGTCGGGCTCGACATCGGCAAGGTGTGGGTCGCGGACGACGGCGCCGCGGTGGCGGTCTG
GACCACGCCGGAGAGCGTCGAAGCGGGGGCGGTGTTCGCCGAGATCGGCCCGCGCATGGCCGAGTTGAGC
GGTTCCCGGCTGGCCGCGCAGCAACAGATGGAAGGCCTCCTGGCGCCGCACCGGCCCAAGGAGCCCGCGT
GGTTCCTGGCCACCGTCGGAGTCTCGCCCGACCACCAGGGCAAGGGTCTGGGCAGCGCCGTCGTGCTCCC
CGGAGTGGAGGCGGCCGAGCGCGCCGGGGTGCCCGCCTTCCTGGAGACCTCCGCGCCCCGCAACCTCCCC
TTCTACGAGCGGCTCGGCTTCACCGTCACCGCCGACGTCGAGGTGCCCGAAGGACCGCGCACCTGGTGCA
TGACCCGCAAGCCCGGTGCCTGAGAATTCTAACTAGAGCTCGCTGATCAGCCTCGACTGTGCCTTCTAGT
TGCCAGCCATCTGTTGTTTGCCCCTCCCCCGTGCCTTCCTTGACCCTGGAAGGTGCCACTCCCACTGTCC
TTTCCTAATAAAATGAGGAAATTGCATCGCATTGTCTGAGTAGGTGTCATTCTATTCTGGGGGGTGGGGT
GGGGCAGGACAGCAAGGGGGAGGATTGGGAAGAGAATAGCAGGCATGCTGGGGAGCGGCCGCTCTAGAAC
TAGTGGATCCCCCGGGCTGCAGGAATTCGATACGAATCCTGCAGGAAAAAAGCACCGACTCGGTGCCACT
TTTTCAAGTTGATAACGGACTAGCCTTATTTTAACTTGCTATTTCTAGCTCTAAAACGCACCGGGATACT
GGTTGACGGTGTTTCGTCCTTTCCACAAGATATATAAAGCCAAGAAATCGAAATACTTTCAAGTTACGGT
AAGCATATGATAGTCCATTTTAAAACATAATTTTAAAACTGCAAACTACCCAAGAAATTATTACTTTCTA
CGTCACGTATTTTGTACTAATATCTTTGTGTTTACAGTCAAATTAATTCCAATTATCTCTCTAACAGCCT
TGTATCGTATATGCAAATATGAAGGAATCATGGGAAATAGGCCCTCGCGGCCGCAGGAACCCCTAGTGAT
GGAGTTGGCCACTCCCTCTCTGCGCGCTCGCTCGCTCACTGAGGCCGGGCGACCAAAGGTCGCCCGACGC
CCGGGCTTTGCCCGGGCGGCCTCAGTGAGCGAGCGAGCGCGCAGCTGCCTGCAGGGGCGCCTGATGCGGT
ATTTTCTCCTTACGCATCTGTGCGGTATTTCACACCGCATA
[95 nt withheld, positions 9212-9306]
T
[46 nt withheld, positions 9308-9353]
C
[141 nt withheld, positions 9355-9495]
CCTTTGACGTTGGAGTCCACGTTCTTT
[37 nt withheld, positions 9523-9559]
ACTCTATCTCGGGCTATTCTTTTGATTTATAAGGGATTTTGCCGATTTCGGTCTATTGGTTAAAAAATGA
GCTGATTTAACAAAAATTTAACGCGAATTTTAACAAAATATTAACGTTTACAATTTTATGGTGCACTCTC
AGTACAATCTGCTCTGATGCCGCATAGTTAAGCCAGCCCCGACACCCGCCAACACCCGCTGACGCGCCCT
GACGGGCTTGTCTGCTCCCGGCATCCGCTTACAGACAAGCTGTGACCGTCTCCGGGAGCTGCATGTGTCA
GAGGTTTTCACCGTCATCACCGAAACGCGCGAGACGAAAGGGCCTCGTGATACGCCTATTTTTATAGGTT
AATGTCATGATAATAATGGTTTCTTAGACGTCAGGTGGCACTTTTCGGGGAAATGTGCGCGGAACCCCTA
TTTGTTTATTTTTCTAAATACATTCAAATATGTATCCGCTCATGAGACAATAACCCTGATAAATGCTTCA
ATAATATTGAAAAAGGAAGAGTATGAGTATTCAACATTTCCGTGTCGCCCTTATTCCCTTTTTTGCGGCA
TTTTGCCTTCCTGTTTTTGCTCACCCAGAAACGCTGGTGAAAGTAAAAGATGCTGAAGATCAGTTGGGTG
CACGAGTGGGTTACATCGAACTGGATCTCAACAGCGGTAAGATCCTTGAGAGTTTTCGCCCCGAAGAACG
TTTTCCAATGATGAGCACTTTTAAAGTTCTGCTATGTGGCGCGGTATTATCCCGTATTGACGCCGGGCAA
GAGCAACTCGGTCGCCGCATACACTATTCTCAGAATGACTTGGTTGAGTACTCACCAGTCACAGAAAAGC
ATCTTACGGATGGCATGACAGTAAGAGAATTATGCAGTGCTGCCATAACCATGAGTGATAACACTGCGGC
CAACTTACTTCTGACAACGATCGGAGGACCGAAGGAGCTAACCGCTTTTTTGCACAACATGGGGGATCAT
GTAACTCGCCTTGATCGTTGGGAACCGGAGCTGAATGAAGCCATACCAAACGACGAGCGTGACACCACGA
TGCCTGTAGCAATGGCAACAACGTTGCGCAAACTATTAACTGGCGAACTACTTACTCTAGCTTCCCGGCA
ACAATTAATAGACTGGATGGAGGCGGATAAAGTTGCAGGACCACTTCTGCGCTCGGCCCTTCCGGCTGGC
TGGTTTATTGCTGATAAATCTGGAGCCGGTGAGCGTGGAAGCCGCGGTATCATTGCAGCACTGGGGCCAG
ATGGTAAGCCCTCCCGTATCGTAGTTATCTACACGACGGGGAGTCAGGCAACTATGGATGAACGAAATAG
ACAGATCGCTGAGATAGGTGCCTCACTGATTAAGCATTGGTAACTGTCAGACCAAGTTTACTCATATATA
CTTTAGATTGATTTAAAACTTCATTTTTAATTTAAAAGGATCTAGGTGAAGATCCTTTTTGATAATCTCA
TGACCAAAATCCCTTAACGTGAGTTTTCGTTCCACTGAGCGTCAGACCCCGTAGAAAAGATCAAAGGATC
TTCTTGAGATCCTTTTTTTCTGCGCGTAATCTGCTGCTTGCAAACAAAAAAACCACCGCTACCAGCGGTG
GTTTGTTTGCCGGATCAAGAGCTACCAACTCTTTTTCCGAAGGTAACTGGCTTCAGCAGAGCGCAGATAC
CAAATACTGTTCTTCTAGTGTAGCCGTAGTTAGGCCACCACTTCAAGAACTCTGTAGCACCGCCTACATA
CCTCGCTCTGCTAATCCTGTTACCAGTGGCTGCTGCCAGTGGCGATAAGTCGTGTCTTACCGGGTTGGAC
TCAAGACGATAGTTACCGGATAAGGCGCAGCGGTCGGGCTGAACGGGGGGTTCGTGCACACAGCCCAGCT
TGGAGCGAACGACCTACACCGAACTGAGATACCTACAGCGTGAGCTATGAGAAAGCGCCACGCTTCCCGA
AGGGAGAAAGGCGGACAGGTATCCGGTAAGCGGCAGGGTCGGAACAGGAGAGCGCACGAGGGAGCTTCCA
GGGGGAAACGCCTGGTATCTTTATAGTCCTGTCGGGTTTCGCCACCTCTGACTTGAGCGTCGATTTTTGT
GATGCTCGTCAGGGGGGCGGAGCCTATGGAAAAACGCCAGCAACGCGGCCTTTTTACGGTTCCTGGCCTT
TTGCTGGCCTTTTGCTCACATGT
